Addgene plasmid #233421: XZ088 (IVT) CMV-TO-T7-CCR6-V2-ADAR2dd-hybridUTR3
Purpose: IVT template for CCR6-V2-ADAR2dd(E488Q, T501A)
Depositing lab: Xiaojing Gao. Depositing organization: Stanford University. Publication: Post-transcriptional modular synthetic receptors. Zhang X, Mille-Fragoso LS, Kaseniit KE, Lee AP, Zhang M, Call CC, Hu Y, Xie Y, Gao XJ. Nat Chem Biol. 2025 Mar 28. doi: 10.1038/s41589-025-01872-w. PubMed 40155716.
Backbone
  Vector backbone: FLP-IN
  Vector type: Mammalian Expression
Growth in bacteria
  Bacterial resistance: Ampicillin, 100 μg/mL
  Growth temperature: 37°C
  Growth strain: DH5alpha
  Copy number: High Copy
Gene/Insert
  Gene/Insert name: T7-CCR6-V2-ADAR2dd-hybridUTR3
  Species: Synthetic
  Mutation: E488Q, T501A on ADAR2dd
  Promoter: CMV
  Cloning method: Gibson Cloning
Terms and licenses: Academic/Nonprofit Terms; Industry Terms: Not Available to Industry
Depositor comments: https://benchling.com/s/seq-40D6RH0zn2Gko5GElQCv?m=slm-ES47gUS0MW0B8KXczWX9 for annotated sequence file. Please visit https://doi.org/10.1101/2024.05.03.592453 for bioRxiv preprint.
How to cite: XZ088 (IVT) CMV-TO-T7-CCR6-V2-ADAR2dd-hybridUTR3 was a gift from Xiaojing Gao (Addgene plasmid # 233421 ; http://n2t.net/addgene:233421 ; RRID:Addgene_233421)
