[The description below was written by a language model from this plasmid's Addgene catalogue record and pLannotate feature annotations shown in this document.]
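Description:
XZ088 (IVT) CMV-TO-T7-CCR6-V2-ADAR2dd-hybridUTR3 is an 8.2 kb mammalian expression plasmid built on a FLP-IN backbone and deposited as a template for in vitro transcription. It is maintained in E. coli at high copy through a ColE1/pUC-type origin and selected with ampicillin (AmpR). The backbone also carries an FRT site directly upstream of a hygromycin resistance coding sequence with an SV40 poly(A) signal. This is the usual Flp-In arrangement, in which FLP-mediated integration at a genomic FRT site allows hygromycin selection of stable lines. A partial f1 ori and lac promoter/operator remnants are also present.

The synthetic insert encodes a fusion protein in which human CCR6, the chemokine receptor for CCL20, is preceded by a short FLAG-type epitope fragment. CCR6 is followed by a short segment of the vasopressin V2 receptor ("V2") and then the ADAR2 deaminase domain carrying the E488Q and T501A mutations. ADAR2 catalyses adenosine-to-inosine editing of double-stranded RNA, so the design joins a ligand-sensing receptor to an RNA-editing effector, in line with the associated work on post-transcriptional modular synthetic receptors.

Two promoter systems sit upstream. The first is a CMV enhancer/promoter followed by tet operator sequences ("TO"), which would permit tetracycline-repressible expression in cells. The second is a downstream T7 promoter that drives in vitro transcription of the mRNA. A viral 5'-leader element lies between the T7 promoter and the coding sequence. The "hybridUTR3" named in the title is not annotated in the feature table, but presumably occupies the unannotated gap before the bGH poly(A) signal.
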