Features (pLannotate 1.2.2; 27 found; start..end, strand, type, name):
    171..1031    -  CDS            AmpR: β-lactamase; bla; confers resistance to ampicillin, carbenicillin, and related antibiotics
   1032..1136    -  promoter       AmpR promoter: bla
   1195..1247    -  misc_feature   bom (fragment): basis of mobility region from pBR322
   1397..1776    +  enhancer       CMV enhancer: human cytomegalovirus immediate early enhancer
   1777..1980    +  promoter       CMV promoter: human cytomegalovirus (CMV) immediate early promoter
   1982..2001    +  promoter       PLtetO-1 promoter (fragment): modified phage lambda PL promoter with tet operator sites (Lutz and Bujard, 1997)
   2003..2022    +  promoter       PLtetO-1 promoter (fragment): modified phage lambda PL promoter with tet operator sites (Lutz and Bujard, 1997)
   2030..2063    +  promoter       TRE3GV promoter (fragment): 3rd-generation Tet-responsive promoter that can be activated by binding of Tet-On® 3G, optimized for retroviral and lentiviral vectors
   2165..2183    +  promoter       T7 promoter: promoter for bacteriophage T7 RNA polymerase
   2224..2260    +  ncRNA          PK1-TEV CVMV: Accession: RF01102 - 5'-leader pseudoknot of TEV/CVMV
   2390..2410    +  CDS            3xFLAG (fragment): three tandem FLAG® epitope tags
   2423..3544    +  CDS            CCR6: CCR6_HUMAN - Also known as CKRL3, CMKBR6, GPR29, STRL22. Experimental evidence at protein level: Swiss-Prot protein existence level 1. Receptor for the C-C type chemokine CCL20 (PubMed:9169459). Binds to CCL20 and subsequently transduces a signal by increasing the intracellular calcium ion levels (PubMed:20068036). Although CCL20 is its major ligand it can also act as a receptor for non-chemokine ligands such as beta-defensins (PubMed:25585877). Binds to defensin DEFB1 leading to increase in intracellular calcium ions and cAMP levels. Its binding to DEFB1 is essential for the function of DEFB1
   3554..3631    +  CDS            AVPR2 (fragment): V2R_PIG - Experimental evidence at transcript level: Swiss-Prot protein existence level 2. Receptor for arginine vasopressin. The activity of this receptor is mediated by G proteins which activate adenylate cyclase (PubMed:8393786). Involved in renal water reabsorption (By similarity). From Sus scrofa (Pig).
   3644..4852    +  CDS            Adarb1 (fragment): RED1_RAT - Also known as Red1. Experimental evidence at protein level: Swiss-Prot protein existence level 1. Catalyzes the hydrolytic deamination of adenosine to inosine in double-stranded RNA (dsRNA) referred to as A-to-I RNA editing. This may affect gene expression and function in a number of ways that include mRNA translation by changing codons and hence the amino acid sequence of proteins; pre-mRNA splicing by altering splice site recognition sequences; RNA stability by changing sequences involved in nuclease recognition; genetic stability in the case of RNA virus genomes by changing seque
   5248..5472    +  polyA_signal   bGH poly(A) signal: bovine growth hormone polyadenylation signal
   5488..5511    +  polyA_signal   bGH poly(A) signal (fragment): bovine growth hormone polyadenylation signal
   5515..5536    +  promoter       SV40 promoter (fragment): SV40 enhancer and early promoter
   5557..5790    +  rep_origin     f1 ori (fragment) (sequence partly withheld): f1 bacteriophage origin of replication; arrow indicates direction of (+) strand synthesis
   5795..5842    +  protein_bind   FRT: FLP-mediated recombination occurs in the 8-bp core sequence TCTAGAAA (Turan and Bode, 2011). FLP recombinase from the Saccharomyces cerevisiae 2μ plasmid
   5850..6872    +  CDS            HygR: aminoglycoside phosphotransferase from E. coli; aph(4)-Ia; confers resistance to hygromycin
   6882..7007    +  CDS            ble (fragment): BLE_KLEPN - Experimental evidence at protein level: Swiss-Prot protein existence level 1. Binding protein with a strong affinity to the bleomycin family of antibiotics. Binds to CL990; an antimitotic-antibiotic compound. From Klebsiella pneumoniae.
   7002..7123    +  polyA_signal   SV40 poly(A) signal: SV40 polyadenylation signal
   7196..7212    -  protein_bind   lac operator: The lac repressor binds to the lac operator to inhibit transcription in E. coli. This inhibition can be relieved by adding lactose or isopropyl-β-D-thiogalactopyranoside (IPTG). lac repressor encoded by lacI
   7220..7250    -  promoter       lac promoter: promoter for the E. coli lac operon
   7265..7286    -  protein_bind   CAP binding site: CAP binding activates transcription in the presence of cAMP. E. coli catabolite activator protein
   7299..7391    -  CDS            lacI (fragment): lac repressor; lacI; The lac repressor binds to the lac operator to inhibit transcription in E. coli. This inhibition can be relieved by adding lactose or isopropyl-β-D-thiogalactopyranoside (IPTG).
   7574..8162    -  rep_origin     ori: high-copy-number ColE1/pMB1/pBR322/pUC origin of replication
>Addgene plasmid #233421 | XZ088 (IVT) CMV-TO-T7-CCR6-V2-ADAR2dd-hybridUTR3 | addgene full sequence | sequence record 467421 | Addgene NGS Result
GAAGATCCTTTGATCTTTTCTACGGGGTCTGACGCTCAGTGGAACGAAAACTCACGTTAAGGGATTTTGG
TCATGAGATTATCAAAAAGGATCTTCACCTAGATCCTTTTAAATTAAAAATGAAGTTTTAAATCAATCTA
AAGTATATATGAGTAAACTTGGTCTGACAGTTACCAATGCTTAATCAGTGAGGCACCTATCTCAGCGATC
TGTCTATTTCGTTCATCCATAGTTGCCTGACTCCCCGTCGTGTAGATAACTACGATACGGGAGGGCTTAC
CATCTGGCCCCAGTGCTGCAATGATACCGCGAGACCCACGCTCACCGGCTCCAGATTTATCAGCAATAAA
CCAGCCAGCCGGAAGGGCCGAGCGCAGAAGTGGTCCTGCAACTTTATCCGCCTCCATCCAGTCTATTAAT
TGTTGCCGGGAAGCTAGAGTAAGTAGTTCGCCAGTTAATAGTTTGCGCAACGTTGTTGCCATTGCTACAG
GCATCGTGGTGTCACGCTCGTCGTTTGGTATGGCTTCATTCAGCTCCGGTTCCCAACGATCAAGGCGAGT
TACATGATCCCCCATGTTGTGCAAAAAAGCGGTTAGCTCCTTCGGTCCTCCGATCGTTGTCAGAAGTAAG
TTGGCCGCAGTGTTATCACTCATGGTTATGGCAGCACTGCATAATTCTCTTACTGTCATGCCATCCGTAA
GATGCTTTTCTGTGACTGGTGAGTACTCAACCAAGTCATTCTGAGAATAGTGTATGCGGCGACCGAGTTG
CTCTTGCCCGGCGTCAATACGGGATAATACCGCGCCACATAGCAGAACTTTAAAAGTGCTCATCATTGGA
AAACGTTCTTCGGGGCGAAAACTCTCAAGGATCTTACCGCTGTTGAGATCCAGTTCGATGTAACCCACTC
GTGCACCCAACTGATCTTCAGCATCTTTTACTTTCACCAGCGTTTCTGGGTGAGCAAAAACAGGAAGGCA
AAATGCCGCAAAAAAGGGAATAAGGGCGACACGGAAATGTTGAATACTCATACTCTTCCTTTTTCAATAT
TATTGAAGCATTTATCAGGGTTATTGTCTCATGAGCGGATACATATTTGAATGTATTTAGAAAAATAAAC
AAATAGGGGTTCCGCGCACATTTCCCCGAAAAGTGCCACCTGACGTCGACGGATCGGGAGATCTCCCGAT
CCCCTATGGTGCACTCTCAGTACAATCTGCTCTGATGCCGCATAGTTAAGCCAGTATCTGCTCCCTGCTT
GTGTGTTGGAGGTCGCTGAGTAGTGCGCGAGCAAAATTTAAGCTACAACAAGGCAAGGCTTGACCGACAA
TTGCATGAAGAATCTGCTTAGGGTTAGGCGTTTTGCGCTGCTTCGTACGGGCCAGATATACGCGTTGACA
TTGATTATTGACTAGTTATTAATAGTAATCAATTACGGGGTCATTAGTTCATAGCCCATATATGGAGTTC
CGCGTTACATAACTTACGGTAAATGGCCCGCCTGGCTGACCGCCCAACGACCCCCGCCCATTGACGTCAA
TAATGACGTATGTTCCCATAGTAACGCCAATAGGGACTTTCCATTGACGTCAATGGGTGGAGTATTTACG
GTAAACTGCCCACTTGGCAGTACATCAAGTGTATCATATGCCAAGTACGCCCCCTATTGACGTCAATGAC
GGTAAATGGCCCGCCTGGCATTATGCCCAGTACATGACCTTATGGGACTTTCCTACTTGGCAGTACATCT
ACGTATTAGTCATCGCTATTACCATGGTGATGCGGTTTTGGCAGTACATCAATGGGCGTGGATAGCGGTT
TGACTCACGGGGATTTCCAAGTCTCCACCCCATTGACGTCAATGGGAGTTTGTTTTGGCACCAAAATCAA
CGGGACTTTCCAAAATGTCGTAACAACTCCGCCCCATTGACGCAAATGGGCGGTAGGCGTGTACGGTGGG
AGGTCTATATAAGCAGAGCTCTCCCTATCAGTGATAGAGATCTCCCTATCAGTGATAGAGATCGTCGACG
AGCTCGTTTAGTGAACCGTCAGATCGCCTGGAGACGCCATCCACGCTGTTTTGACCTCCATAGAAGACAC
CGGGACCGATCCAGCCTCCGGACTCTAGCGTTTAAACTTAAGCTCGCTAGAGATCCGCGGCCGCTAATAC
GACTCACTATAGGGAGAAAAATAACAAATCTCAACACAACATATACAAAACAAACGAATCTCAAGCAATC
AAGCATTCTACTTCTATTGCAGCAATTTAAATCATTTCTTTTAAAGCAAAAGCAATTTTCTGAAAATTTT
CACCATTTACGAACGATAAAGCTTCGCCACCATGAAGACGATCATCGCCCTGAGCTACATCTTCTGCCTG
GTATTCGCCGACTACAAGGACGATGATGACGCCAGCATCGATATGAGCGGAGAGAGCATGAACTTCAGTG
ATGTGTTCGATTCCAGTGAGGACTACTTCGTGTCCGTCAATACATCCTACTACAGCGTAGATTCTGAGAT
GCTGCTTTGCTCCCTGCAGGAGGTGCGCCAGTTCTCCCGACTCTTCGTTCCCATCGCGTATTCACTCATC
TGCGTCTTTGGCCTCCTGGGGAATATCTTGGTAGTCATCACATTTGCTTTTTATAAAAAGGCCAGATCCA
TGACAGACGTCTACCTGCTTAATATGGCCATTGCAGACATCCTGTTCGTCCTGACGCTCCCATTCTGGGC
TGTGAGTCACGCTACCGGGGCCTGGGTGTTCAGTAATGCAACCTGCAAGCTGTTGAAGGGAATTTATGCC
ATCAACTTTAATTGCGGTATGCTGCTGCTGACTTGCATAAGTATGGACAGATACATCGCCATAGTACAGG
CAACAAAATCCTTCAGACTGAGGTCTCGAACGCTCCCTAGGTCTAAAATCATTTGTCTTGTTGTATGGGG
CTTGAGCGTGATTATTTCCAGCAGTACTTTCGTGTTTAACCAGAAGTACAACACGCAGGGCAGCGATGTG
TGTGAGCCCAAGTACCAGACGGTATCTGAGCCTATCAGGTGGAAGCTGTTGATGCTGGGTTTGGAATTGC
TGTTCGGCTTTTTTATCCCACTCATGTTTATGATTTTTTGTTATACCTTCATCGTGAAGACCCTGGTCCA
GGCACAAAACTCTAAGCGACACAAGGCCATCCGGGTAATCATCGCTGTTGTGCTGGTATTTCTGGCTTGC
CAGATCCCTCATAATATGGTCCTTCTGGTAACGGCAGCCAACCTGGGCAAAATGAATCGCTCATGTCAGT
CAGAAAAGCTTATCGGGTACACCAAAACGGTTACGGAGGTTCTGGCGTTCCTGCATTGTTGCCTTAACCC
TGTGCTGTACGCATTTATAGGTCAGAAGTTTCGAAACTACTTCCTGAAGATTCTCAAAGACCTCTGGTGT
GTAAGAAGAAAGTATAAAAGTAGTGGATTTTCATGCGCAGGACGCTACTCCGAAAACATTTCCAGACAGA
CCAGTGAGACGGCCGATAACGATAACGCCTCCTCCTTTACCATGACCGGTGGACGCACCCCACCCAGCCT
GGGTCCCCAAGATGAGTCCTGCACCACCGCCAGCTCCTCCCTGGCCAAGGACACTTCATCGGGTACCGGT
GCTTTGCACTTGGATCAAACGCCATCTCGCCAGCCTATTCCCAGTGAGGGTCTTCAGCTGCATTTACCGC
AGGTTTTAGCTGACGCTGTCTCACGCCTGGTCCTGGGTAAGTTTGGTGACCTGACCGACAACTTCTCCTC
CCCTCACGCTCGCAGAAAAGTGCTGGCTGGAGTCGTCATGACAACAGGCACAGATGTTAAAGATGCCAAG
GTGATAAGTGTTTCTACAGGAACAAAATGTATTAATGGTGAATACATGAGTGATCGTGGCCTTGCATTAA
ATGACTGCCATGCAGAAATAATATCTCGGAGATCCTTGCTCAGATTTCTTTATACACAACTTGAGCTTTA
CTTAAATAACAAAGATGATCAAAAAAGATCCATCTTTCAGAAATCAGAGCGAGGGGGGTTTAGGCTGAAG
GAGAATGTCCAGTTTCATCTGTACATCAGCACCTCTCCCTGTGGAGATGCCAGAATCTTCTCACCACATG
AGCCAATCCTGGAAGAACCAGCAGATAGACACCCAAATCGTAAAGCAAGAGGACAGCTACGGACCAAAAT
AGAGTCTGGTCAGGGGACGATTCCAGTGCGCTCCAATGCGAGCATCCAAGCGTGGGACGGGGTGCTGCAA
GGGGAGCGGCTGCTCACCATGTCCTGCAGTGACAAGATTGCACGCTGGAACGTGGTGGGCATCCAGGGAT
CCCTGCTCAGCATTTTCGTGGAGCCCATTTACTTCTCGAGCATCATCCTGGGCAGCCTTTACCACGGGGA
CCACCTTTCCAGGGCCATGTACCAGCGGATCTCCAACATAGAGGACCTGCCACCTCTCTACACCCTCAAC
AAGCCTTTGCTCAGTGGCATCAGCAATGCAGAAGCACGGCAGCCAGGGAAGGCCCCCAACTTCAGTGTCA
ACTGGACGGTAGGCGACTCCGCTATTGAGGTCATCAACGCCACGACTGGGAAGGATGAGCTGGGCCGCGC
GTCCCGCCTGTGTAAGCACGCGTTGTACTGTCGCTGGATGCGTGTGCACGGCAAGGTTCCCTCCCACTTA
CTACGCTCCAAGATTACCAAACCCAACGTGTACCATGAGTCCAAGCTGGCGGCAAAGGAGTACCAGGCCG
CCAAGGCGCGTCTGTTCACAGCCTTCATCAAGGCGGGGCTGGGGGCCTGGGTGGAGAAGCCCACCGAGCA
GGACCAGTTCTCACTCACGCCCTGACTCGAGCTGGTACTGCATGCACGCAATGCTAGCTGCCCCTTTCCC
GTCCTGGGTACCCCGAGTCTCCCCCGACCTCGGGTCCCAGGTATGCTCCCACCTCCACCTGCCCCACTCA
CCACCTCTGCTAGTTCCAGACACCTCCCAAGCACGCAGCAATGCAGCTCAAAACGCTTAGCCTAGCCACA
CCCCCACGGGAAACAGCAGTGATTAACCTTTAGCAATAAACGAAAGTTTAACTAAGCTATACTAACCCCA
GGGTTGGTCAATTTCGTGCCAGCCACACCCTGGAGCTAGCGGGCCCGAACAAAAACTCATCTCAGAAGAG
GATCTGAATAGCGCCGTCGACCATCATCATAATCATCATTGAGTTTAAACCCGCTGATCAGCCTCGACTG
TGCCTTCTAGTTGCCAGCCATCTGTTGTTTGCCCCTCCCCCGTGCCTTCCTTGACCCTGGAAGGTGCCAC
TCCCACTGTCCTTTCCTAATAAAATGAGGAAATTGCATCGCATTGTCTGAGTAGGTGTCATTCTATTCTG
GGGGGTGGGGTGGGGCAGGACAGCAAGGGGGAGGATTGGGAAGACAATAGCAGGCATGCTGGGGATGCGG
TGGGCTCTATGGAGATCTATCGATGTTCTGGGGATGCGGTGGGCTCTATGGCTTCTGAGGCGGAAAGAAC
CAGCTGGGGCTCTAGGGGGTATCCCC
[124 nt withheld, positions 5557-5680]
C
[91 nt withheld, positions 5682-5772]
AGGGTGATGGTTCACGTACCTAGAAGTTCCTATTCCGAAGTTCCTATTCTCTAGAAAGTATAGGAACTTC
CTTGGCCAAAAAGCCTGAACTCACCGCGACGTCTGTCGAGAAGTTTCTGATCGAAAAGTTCGACAGCGTC
TCCGACCTGATGCAGCTCTCGGAGGGCGAAGAATCTCGTGCTTTCAGCTTCGATGTAGGAGGGCGTGGAT
ATGTCCTGCGGGTAAATAGCTGCGCCGATGGTTTCTACAAAGATCGTTATGTTTATCGGCACTTTGCATC
GGCCGCGCTCCCGATTCCGGAAGTGCTTGACATTGGGGAATTCAGCGAGAGCCTGACCTATTGCATCTCC
CGCCGTGCACAGGGTGTCACGTTGCAAGACCTGCCTGAAACCGAACTGCCCGCTGTTCTGCAGCCGGTCG
CGGAGGCCATGGATGCGATCGCTGCGGCCGATCTTAGCCAGACGAGCGGGTTCGGCCCATTCGGACCGCA
AGGAATCGGTCAATACACTACATGGCGTGATTTCATATGCGCGATTGCTGATCCCCATGTGTATCACTGG
CAAACTGTGATGGACGACACCGTCAGTGCGTCCGTCGCGCAGGCTCTCGATGAGCTGATGCTTTGGGCCG
AGGACTGCCCCGAAGTCCGGCACCTCGTGCACGCGGATTTCGGCTCCAACAATGTCCTGACGGACAATGG
CCGCATAACAGCGGTCATTGACTGGAGCGAGGCGATGTTCGGGGATTCCCAATACGAGGTCGCCAACATC
TTCTTCTGGAGGCCGTGGTTGGCTTGTATGGAGCAGCAGACGCGCTACTTCGAGCGGAGGCATCCGGAGC
TTGCAGGATCGCCGCGGCTCCGGGCGTATATGCTCCGCATTGGTCTTGACCAACTCTATCAGAGCTTGGT
TGACGGCAATTTCGATGATGCAGCTTGGGCGCAGGGTCGATGCGACGCAATCGTCCGATCCGGAGCCGGG
ACTGTCGGGCGTACACAAATCGCCCGCAGAAGCGCGGCCGTCTGGACCGATGGCTGTGTAGAAGTACTCG
CCGATAGTGGAAACCGACGCCCCAGCACTCGTCCGAGGGCAAAGGAATAGCACGTACTACGAGATTTCGA
TTCCACCGCCGCCTTCTATGAAAGGTTGGGCTTCGGAATCGTTTTCCGGGACGCCGGCTGGATGATCCTC
CAGCGCGGGGATCTCATGCTGGAGTTCTTCGCCCACCCCAACTTGTTTATTGCAGCTTATAATGGTTACA
AATAAAGCAATAGCATCACAAATTTCACAAATAAAGCATTTTTTTCACTGCATTCTAGTTGTGGTTTGTC
CAAACTCATCAATGTATCTTATCATGTCTGTATACCGTCGACCTCTAGCTAGAGCTTGGCGTAATCATGG
TCATAGCTGTTTCCTGTGTGAAATTGTTATCCGCTCACAATTCCACACAACATACGAGCCGGAAGCATAA
AGTGTAAAGCCTGGGGTGCCTAATGAGTGAGCTAACTCACATTAATTGCGTTGCGCTCACTGCCCGCTTT
CCAGTCGGGAAACCTGTCGTGCCAGCTGCATTAATGAATCGGCCAACGCGCGGGGAGAGGCGGTTTGCGT
ATTGGGCGCTCTTCCGCTTCCTCGCTCACTGACTCGCTGCGCTCGGTCGTTCGGCTGCGGCGAGCGGTAT
CAGCTCACTCAAAGGCGGTAATACGGTTATCCACAGAATCAGGGGATAACGCAGGAAAGAACATGTGAGC
AAAAGGCCAGCAAAAGGCCAGGAACCGTAAAAAGGCCGCGTTGCTGGCGTTTTTCCATAGGCTCCGCCCC
CCTGACGAGCATCACAAAAATCGACGCTCAAGTCAGAGGTGGCGAAACCCGACAGGACTATAAAGATACC
AGGCGTTTCCCCCTGGAAGCTCCCTCGTGCGCTCTCCTGTTCCGACCCTGCCGCTTACCGGATACCTGTC
CGCCTTTCTCCCTTCGGGAAGCGTGGCGCTTTCTCATAGCTCACGCTGTAGGTATCTCAGTTCGGTGTAG
GTCGTTCGCTCCAAGCTGGGCTGTGTGCACGAACCCCCCGTTCAGCCCGACCGCTGCGCCTTATCCGGTA
ACTATCGTCTTGAGTCCAACCCGGTAAGACACGACTTATCGCCACTGGCAGCAGCCACTGGTAACAGGAT
TAGCAGAGCGAGGTATGTAGGCGGTGCTACAGAGTTCTTGAAGTGGTGGCCTAACTACGGCTACACTAGA
AGAACAGTATTTGGTATCTGCGCTCTGCTGAAGCCAGTTACCTTCGGAAAAAGAGTTGGTAGCTCTTGAT
CCGGCAAACAAACCACCGCTGGTAGCGGTGGTTTTTTTGTTTGCAAGCAGCAGATTACGCGCAGAAAAAA
AGGATCTCAA
